Addgene plasmid #241847: pPBbsr2-NLSx3-miRFP703-dSal-p53NT(1-97)-L22Q/W23S/W53Q/F54S-lin-hCRY2
Purpose: Expresses a negative control of the actuator of Opto-p53 in mammalian cells.
Depositing lab: Kazuhiro Aoki. Depositing organization: Kyoto University, Graduate School of Biostudies. Publication: Opto-p53: A Light-Controllable Activation of p53 Signaling Pathway. Tsuruoka T, Goto Y, Aoki K. Cell Struct Funct. 2025 Jun 12. doi: 10.1247/csf.25017. PubMed 40500178.
Backbone
  Vector backbone: pPB
  Backbone size w/o insert (bp): 6774
  Total vector size (bp): 9549
  Vector type: Mammalian Expression
  Selectable markers: Blasticidin
Growth in bacteria
  Bacterial resistance: Ampicillin, 100 μg/mL
  Growth temperature: 37°C
  Growth strain: DH5alpha
  Copy number: High Copy
Gene/Insert
  Gene/Insert name: p53
  Species: H. sapiens (human)
  Insert size (bp): 291
  Mutation: N-terminus (1-97 aa) containing L22Q/W23S/W53Q/F54S, which disrupts binding to coactivators.
  Entrez Gene: TP53 (a.k.a. BCC7, BMFS5, LFS1, P53, TRP53)
  Promoter: CAGGS promoter
  Tag / fusion protein: miRFP703 (N terminal on insert); CRY2 (C terminal on insert)
  Cloning method: Restriction Enzyme; 5′ cloning site XhoI (not destroyed); 3′ cloning site NotI (not destroyed)
  Sequencing primers: 5′ n/a; 3′ n/a
Terms and licenses: Academic/Nonprofit Terms; Industry Terms: Not Available to Industry
How to cite: pPBbsr2-NLSx3-miRFP703-dSal-p53NT(1-97)-L22Q/W23S/W53Q/F54S-lin-hCRY2 was a gift from Kazuhiro Aoki (Addgene plasmid # 241847 ; http://n2t.net/addgene:241847 ; RRID:Addgene_241847)
