[The description below was written by a language model from this plasmid's Addgene catalogue record and pLannotate feature annotations shown in this document.]
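Description:
pPBbsr2-NLSx3-miRFP703-dSal-p53NT(1-97)-L22Q/W23S/W53Q/F54S-lin-hCRY2 is a mammalian expression plasmid built on a pPB backbone. That name conventionally denotes a piggyBac transposon vector for stable genomic integration, but the feature table does not annotate transposon terminal repeats, so this cannot be confirmed from the record. In E. coli it is propagated through a high-copy ColE1/pUC-type origin with ampicillin selection (AmpR), and it also carries an f1 origin plus residual lac, T7 and T3 cloning-vector elements. The catalogue lists a total size of 9,549 bp, while the sequenced record is 9,597 nt.

The payload is a single bicistronic transcription unit driven by the CAGGS promoter (CMV enhancer, chicken β-actin promoter and a chimeric intron) and terminated by a bGH polyadenylation signal. The first open reading frame encodes a fusion of SV40-type nuclear localization signals (three copies according to the name; only one fragment is annotated), the biliverdin-dependent near-infrared fluorescent protein miRFP703, the N-terminal 97 residues of human p53, a linker, and a CRY2 fragment annotated as Arabidopsis cryptochrome 2, a blue-light-responsive photoreceptor widely used in optogenetics. An EMCV IRES then drives translation of bsr, the blasticidin S deaminase, so that blasticidin resistance is coupled to expression of the fusion.

The p53 segment carries L22Q/W23S/W53Q/F54S, which the record states disrupt binding to coactivators. The construct therefore serves as a negative control for the actuator of the Opto-p53 system for light-controlled activation of p53 signalling, with miRFP703 allowing the nuclear fusion protein to be visualised.
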