Features (pLannotate 1.2.2; 26 found; start..end, strand, type, name):
     30..458     -  rep_origin     f1 ori (sequence partly withheld): f1 bacteriophage origin of replication; arrow indicates direction of (+) strand synthesis
    463..618     -  CDS            lacZα (fragment): LacZα fragment of β-galactosidase; lacZ fragment
    626..644     +  promoter       T7 promoter: promoter for bacteriophage T7 RNA polymerase
   1011..1390    +  enhancer       CMV enhancer: human cytomegalovirus immediate early enhancer
   1392..1648    +  promoter       chicken β-actin promoter: contains a 21-bp deletion relative to the standard chicken β-actin promoter
   1649..2665    +  intron         chimeric intron: chimera between introns from chicken β-actin and rabbit β-globin
   2782..2799    +  CDS            SV40 NLS (fragment): nuclear localization signal of SV40 (simian virus 40) large T antigen
   2809..3753    +  CDS            miRFP703: miRFP703 is a basic (constitutively fluorescent) near ir fluorescent protein published in 2016, derived from Rhodopseudomonas palustris. It has low acid sensitivity. It requires the cofactor biliverdin for fluorescence.
   3763..4053    +  CDS            p53 (fragment): human tumor suppressor protein that is often mutated in cancers; Homo sapiens TP53; responds to cellular stresses to regulate the expression of target genes
   4081..5571    +  CDS            CRY2 (fragment): CRY2_ARATH - Also known as PHH1 From Arabidopsis thaliana (Mouse-ear cress).
   5649..6210    +  misc_feature   IRES: internal ribosome entry site (IRES) of the encephalomyocarditis virus (EMCV)
   6219..6638    +  CDS            bsr: BSR_BACCE - Experimental evidence at protein level: Swiss-Prot protein existence level 1. Catalyzes the deamination of the cytosine moiety of the antibiotics blasticidin S, cytomycin and acetylblasticidin S. From Bacillus cereus.
   6687..6911    +  polyA_signal   bGH poly(A) signal: bovine growth hormone polyadenylation signal
   6915..6931    +  promoter       SV40 promoter (fragment): SV40 enhancer and early promoter
   6982..6998    -  protein_bind   lac operator: The lac repressor binds to the lac operator to inhibit transcription in E. coli. This inhibition can be relieved by adding lactose or isopropyl-β-D-thiogalactopyranoside (IPTG). lac repressor encoded by lacI
   7006..7036    -  promoter       lac promoter: promoter for the E. coli lac operon
   7051..7072    -  protein_bind   CAP binding site: CAP binding activates transcription in the presence of cAMP. E. coli catabolite activator protein
   7085..7124    -  CDS            lacI (fragment): lac repressor; lacI; The lac repressor binds to the lac operator to inhibit transcription in E. coli. This inhibition can be relieved by adding lactose or isopropyl-β-D-thiogalactopyranoside (IPTG).
   7409..7427    -  promoter       T3 promoter: promoter for bacteriophage T3 RNA polymerase
   7472..7488    -  protein_bind   lac operator: The lac repressor binds to the lac operator to inhibit transcription in E. coli. This inhibition can be relieved by adding lactose or isopropyl-β-D-thiogalactopyranoside (IPTG). lac repressor encoded by lacI
   7496..7526    -  promoter       lac promoter: promoter for the E. coli lac operon
   7541..7562    -  protein_bind   CAP binding site: CAP binding activates transcription in the presence of cAMP. E. coli catabolite activator protein
   7575..7667    -  CDS            lacI (fragment): lac repressor; lacI; The lac repressor binds to the lac operator to inhibit transcription in E. coli. This inhibition can be relieved by adding lactose or isopropyl-β-D-thiogalactopyranoside (IPTG).
   7850..8438    -  rep_origin     ori: high-copy-number ColE1/pMB1/pBR322/pUC origin of replication
   8609..9469    -  CDS            AmpR: β-lactamase; bla; confers resistance to ampicillin, carbenicillin, and related antibiotics
   9470..9574    -  promoter       AmpR promoter: bla
>Addgene plasmid #241847 | pPBbsr2-NLSx3-miRFP703-dSal-p53NT(1-97)-L22Q/W23S/W53Q/F54S-lin-hCRY2 | addgene full sequence | sequence record 485118 | Addgene NGS Result
CTAAATTGTAAGCGTTAATATTTTGTTAAAATTCGCGTTAAATTTTTGTTAAATCAGCTCATTTTTTAAC
CAATAGGCCGAAATCGGCAAAATCCCTTATAAATCAAAAGAATAGACCGAGATAGGGT
[37 nt withheld, positions 129-165]
AAAGAACGTGGACTCCAACGTCAAAGG
[49 nt withheld, positions 193-241]
T
[91 nt withheld, positions 243-333]
G
[124 nt withheld, positions 335-458]
CCCATTCGCCATTCAGGCTGCGCAACTGTTGGGAAGGGCGATCGGTGCGGGCCTCTTCGCTATTACGCCA
GCTGGCGAAAGGGGGATGTGCTGCAAGGCGATTAAGTTGGGTAACGCCAGGGTTTTCCCAGTCACGACGT
TGTAAAACGACGGCCAGTGAGCGCGCGTAATACGACTCACTATAGGGCGAATTGGGGCGCGCCATTCTAG
ATTAACCCTAGAAAGATAGTCTGCGTAAAATTGACGCATGCATTCTTGAAATATTGCTCTCTCTTTCTAA
ATAGCGCGAATCCGTCGCTGTGCATTTAGGACATCTCAGTCGCCGCTTGGAGCTCCCGTGAGGCGTGCTT
GTCAATGCGGTAAGTGTCACTGATTTTGAACTATAACGACCGCGTGAGTCAAAATGACGCATGATTATCT
TTTACGTGACTTTTAAGATTTAACTCATACGATAATTATATTGTTATTTCATGTTCTACTTACGTGATAA
CTTATTATATATATATTTTCTTGTTATAGATATCAACTAGAATGCTAGCATGGGCCCATCTCGACATTGA
TTATTGACTAGTTATTAATAGTAATCAATTACGGGGTCATTAGTTCATAGCCCATATATGGAGTTCCGCG
TTACATAACTTACGGTAAATGGCCCGCCTGGCTGACCGCCCAACGACCCCCGCCCATTGACGTCAATAAT
GACGTATGTTCCCATAGTAACGCCAATAGGGACTTTCCATTGACGTCAATGGGTGGAGTATTTACGGTAA
ACTGCCCACTTGGCAGTACATCAAGTGTATCATATGCCAAGTACGCCCCCTATTGACGTCAATGACGGTA
AATGGCCCGCCTGGCATTATGCCCAGTACATGACCTTATGGGACTTTCCTACTTGGCAGTACATCTACGT
ATTAGTCATCGCTATTACCATGGTCGAGGTGAGCCCCACGTTCTGCTTCACTCTCCCCATCTCCCCCCCC
TCCCCACCCCCAATTTTGTATTTATTTATTTTTTAATTATTTTGTGCAGCGATGGGGGCGGGGGGGGGGG
GGGGGCGGGGCGAGGGGCGGGGCGGGGCGAGGCGGAGAGGTGCGGCGGCAGCCAATCAGAGCGGCGCGCT
CCGAAAGTTTCCTTTTATGGCGAGGCGGCGGCGGCGGCGGCCCTATAAAAAGCGAAGCGCGCGGCGGGCG
GGAGTCGCTGCGCGCTGCCTTCGCCCCGTGCCCCGCTCCGCCGCCGCCTCGCGCCGCCCGCCCCGGCTCT
GACTGACCGCGTTACTCCCACAGGTGAGCGGGCGGGACGGCCCTTCTCCTCCGGGCTGTAATTAGCGCTT
GGTTTAATGACGGCTTGTTTCTTTTCTGTGGCTGCGTGAAAGCCTTGAGGGGCTCCGGGAGGGCCCTTTG
TGCGGGGGGAGCGGCTCGGGGGGTGCGTGCGTGTGTGTGTGCGTGGGGAGCGCCGCGTGCGGCTCCGCGC
TGCCCGGCGGCTGTGAGCGCTGCGGGCGCGGCGCGGGGCTTTGTGCGCTCCGCAGTGTGCGCGAGGGGAG
CGCGGCCGGGGGCGGTGCCCCGCGGTGCGGGGGGGGCTGCGAGGGGAACAAAGGCTGCGTGCGGGGTGTG
TGCGTGGGGGGGTGAGCAGGGGGTGTGGGCGCGTCGGTCGGGCTGCAACCCCCCCTGCACCCCCCTCCCC
GAGTTGCTGAGCACGGCCCGGCTTCGGGTGCGGGGCTCCGTACGGGGCGTGGCGCGGGGCTCGCCGTGCC
GGGCGGGGGGTGGCGGCAGGTGGGGGTGCCGGGCGGGGCGGGGCCGCCTCGGGCCGGGGAGGGCTCGGGG
GAGGGGCGCGGCGGCCCCCGGAGCGCCGGCGGCTGTCGAGGCGCGGCGAGCCGCAGCCATTGCCTTTTAT
GGTAATCGTGCGAGAGGGCGCAGGGACTTCCTTTGTCCCAAATCTGTGCGGAGCCGAAATCTGGGAGGCG
CCGCCGCACCCCCTCTAGCGGGCGCGGGGCGAAGCGGTGCGGCGCCGGCAGGAAGGAAATGGGCGGGGAG
GGCCTTCGTGCGTCGCCGCGCCGCCGTCCCCTTCTCCCTCTCCAGCCTCGGGGCTGTCCGCGGGGGGACG
GCTGCCTTCGGGGGGGACGGGGCAGGGCGGGGTTCGGCTTCTGGCGTGTGACCGGCGGCTCTAGAGCCTC
TGCTAACCATGTTCATGCCTTCTTCTTTTTCCTACAGCTCCTGGGCAACGTGCTGGTTATTGTGCTGTCT
CATCATTTTGGCAAAGAATTGGGATCTGTACAACCATGCCAAAGAAAAAGAGAAAAGTACCAAAAAAGAA
GCGCAAAGTGCCGAAAAAGAAGAGAAAGGTAGAATTCACCATGGTAGCAGGTCATGCCTCTGGCAGCCCC
GCATTCGGGACCGCCTCTCATTCGAATTGCGAACATGAAGAGATCCACCTCGCCGGCTCGATCCAGCCGC
ATGGCGCGCTTCTGGTCGTCAGCGAACATGATCATCGCGTCATCCAGGCCAGCGCCAACGCCGCGGAATT
TCTGAATCTCGGAAGCGTACTCGGCGTTCCGCTCGCCGAGATCGACGGCGATCTGTTGATCAAGATCCTG
CCGCATCTCGATCCCACCGCCGAAGGCATGCCGGTCGCGGTGCGCTGCCGGATCGGCAATCCCTCTACGG
AGTACTGCGGTCTGATGCATCGGCCTCCGGAAGGCGGGCTGATCATCGAACTCGAACGTGCCGGCCCGTC
GATCGATCTGTCAGGCACGCTGGCGCCGGCGCTGGAGCGGATCCGCACGGCGGGTTCACTGCGCGCGCTG
TGCGATGACACCGTGCTGCTGTTTCAGCAGTGCACCGGCTACGACCGGGTGATGGTGTATCGTTTCGATG
AGCAAGGCCACGGCCTGGTATTCTCCGAGTGCCATGTGCCTGGGCTCGAATCCTATTTCGGCAACCGCTA
TCCGTCGTCGCTGGTCCCGCAGATGGCGCGGCAGCTGTACGTGCGGCAGCGCGTCCGCGTGCTGGTGGAC
GTCACCTATCAGCCGGTGCCGCTGGAGCCGCGGCTGTCGCCGCTGACCGGGCGCGATCTCGACATGTCGG
GCTGCTTCCTGCGCTCGATGTCGCCGATCCATCTGCAGTTCCTGAAGGACATGGGCGTGCGCGCCACCCT
GGCGGTGTCGCTGGTGGTCGGCGGCAAGCTGTGGGGCCTGGTTGTCTGTCACCATTATCTGCCGCGCTTC
ATCCGTTTCGAGCTGCGGGCGATCTGCAAACGGCTCGCCGAAAGGATCGCGACGCGGATCACCGCGCTTG
AGAGCCTCGAGGCCATGGAGGAGCCGCAGTCAGATCCTAGCGTCGAGCCCCCTCTGAGTCAGGAAACATT
TTCAGACCAATCGAAACTACTTCCTGAAAACAACGTTCTGTCCCCCTTGCCGTCCCAAGCAATGGATGAT
TTGATGCTGTCCCCGGACGATATTGAACAACAGTCCACTGAAGACCCAGGTCCAGATGAAGCTCCCAGAA
TGCCAGAGGCTGCTCCCCCCGTGGCCCCTGCACCAGCAGCTCCTACACCGGCGGCCCCTGCACCAGCCCC
CTCCTGGCCCCTGTCATCTTCTGTCGGCGGCCGCGGTGGTTCCGGTGGTTCCAAGATGGACAAGAAAACC
ATCGTGTGGTTTCGGAGAGATCTGAGGATTGAGGACAACCCAGCCCTGGCCGCTGCCGCTCACGAAGGCA
GCGTGTTTCCAGTGTTCATCTGGTGCCCCGAGGAAGAGGGACAGTTCTACCCAGGAAGGGCCAGCCGCTG
GTGGATGAAGCAGTCCCTGGCTCACCTGTCTCAGAGTCTGAAGGCCCTGGGGTCAGATCTGACCCTGATC
AAAACCCATAACACAATCAGCGCCATTCTGGACTGTATTCGGGTGACTGGAGCCACCAAAGTGGTGTTTA
ATCACCTGTATGATCCCGTGAGCCTGGTGCGGGACCATACAGTGAAGGAGAAACTGGTGGAAAGAGGCAT
CAGTGTGCAGTCATACAACGGGGATCTGCTGTATGAGCCATGGGAAATCTACTGCGAGAAGGGGAAACCC
TTTACCAGCTTCAATTCCTACTGGAAGAAATGTCTGGACATGTCTATCGAGAGTGTGATGCTGCCCCCTC
CATGGAGGCTGATGCCTATTACAGCCGCTGCCGAAGCTATCTGGGCCTGCTCCATTGAAGAGCTGGGACT
GGAAAACGAGGCCGAAAAGCCTTCTAATGCTCTGCTGACTCGCGCCTGGTCCCCAGGATGGTCTAACGCT
GATAAACTGCTGAATGAGTTCATCGAAAAGCAGCTGATTGACTATGCCAAAAACTCTAAGAAAGTGGTGG
GCAACAGCACCAGCCTGCTGTCTCCATACCTGCACTTTGGAGAGATCAGTGTGCGGCACGTGTTCCAGTG
CGCTAGAATGAAGCAGATCATTTGGGCCAGGGATAAAAACAGTGAGGGCGAAGAGTCAGCCGACCTGTTT
CTGAGGGGAATCGGACTGAGGGAGTACTCCCGCTATATTTGTTTCAATTTTCCCTTCACTCACGAACAGT
CACTGCTGAGCCATCTGCGGTTCTTTCCTTGGGACGCTGATGTGGACAAGTTCAAAGCCTGGCGGCAGGG
AAGAACAGGCTATCCCCTGGTGGATGCTGGAATGAGAGAGCTGTGGGCCACTGGCTGGATGCACAATAGG
ATCCGCGTGATTGTGAGCTCCTTTGCTGTGAAGTTCCTGCTGCTGCCTTGGAAGTGGGGCATGAAATATT
TTTGGGATACACTGCTGGATGCCGACCTGGAGTGTGACATCCTGGGGTGGCAGTACATCTCCGGATCTAT
TCCAGATGGCCATGAACTGGATAGGCTGGACAACCCCGCTCTGCAGGGCGCTAAGTATGACCCTGAGGGA
GAATACATCAGGCAGTGGCTGCCTGAGCTGGCTAGGCTGCCAACTGAATGGATTCACCATCCCTGGGACG
CTCCTCTGACAGTGCTGAAGGCCAGTGGGGTGGAGCTGGGAACTAATTACGCTAAACCTATCGTGGATAT
TGACACCGCCAGAGAGCTGCTGGCTAAGGCCATCTCCCGGACCAGAGAAGCCCAGATCATGATTGGCGCT
GCCTAAGTCGACGGGCCGCGGTAACAATTGTTAACTAACTTAAGCTAGCAACGGTTTCCCTCTAGCGGGA
TCAATTCCGCCCCCCCCCCCTAACGTTACTGGCCGAAGCCGCTTGGAATAAGGCCGGTGTGCGTTTGTCT
ATATGTTATTTTCCACCATATTGCCGTCTTTTGGCAATGTGAGGGCCCGGAAACCTGGCCCTGTCTTCTT
GACGAGCATTCCTAGGGGTCTTTCCCCTCTCGCCAAAGGAATGCAAGGTCTGTTGAATGTCGTGAAGGAA
GCAGTTCCTCTGGAAGCTTCTTGAAGACAAACAACGTCTGTAGCGACCCTTTGCAGGCAGCGGAACCCCC
CACCTGGCGACAGGTGCCTCTGCGGCCAAAAGCCACGTGTATAAGATACACCTGCAAAGGCGGCACAACC
CCAGTGCCACGTTGTGAGTTGGATAGTTGTGGAAAGAGTCAAATGGCTCTCCTCAAGCGTATTCAACAAG
GGGCTGAAGGATGCCCAGAAGGTACCCCATTGTATGGGATCTGATCTGGGGCCTCGGTGCACATGCTTTA
CATGTGTTTAGTCGAGGTTAAAAAAACGTCTAGGCCCCCCGAACCACGGGGACGTGGTTTTCCTTTGAAA
AACACGATAATACCATGGTCATGAAAACATTTAACATTTCTCAACAAGATCTAGAATTAGTAGAAGTAGC
GACAGAGAAGATTACAATGCTTTATGAGGATAATAAACATCATGTGGGAGCGGCAATTCGTACGAAAACA
GGAGAAATCATTTCGGCAGTACATATTGAAGCGTATATAGGACGAGTAACTGTTTGTGCAGAAGCCATTG
CGATTGGTAGTGCAGTTTCGAATGGACAAAAGGATTTTGACACGATTGTAGCTGTTAGACACCCTTATTC
TGACGAAGTAGATAGAAGTATTCGAGTGGTAAGTCCTTGTGGTATGTGTAGGGAGTTGATTTCAGACTAT
GCACCAGATTGTTTTGTGTTAATAGAAATGAATGGCAAGTTAGTCAAAACTACGATTGAAGAACTCATTC
CACTCAAATATACCCGAAATTAAAAGTCGAGATGCATCGATGATCTAGAGCTCGCTGATCAGCCTCGACT
GTGCCTTCTAGTTGCCAGCCATCTGTTGTTTGCCCCTCCCCCGTGCCTTCCTTGACCCTGGAAGGTGCCA
CTCCCACTGTCCTTTCCTAATAAAATGAGGAAATTGCATCGCATTGTCTGAGTAGGTGTCATTCTATTCT
GGGGGGTGGGGTGGGGCAGGACAGCAAGGGGGAGGATTGGGAAGACAATAGCAGGCATGCTGGGGATGCG
GTGGGCTCTATGGCTTCTGAGGCGGAAAGAACCTGCAGCCCAAGCTTGGCGTAATCATGGTCATAGCTGT
TTCCTGTGTGAAATTGTTATCCGCTCACAATTCCACACAACATACGAGCCGGAAGCATAAAGTGTAAAGC
CTGGGGTGCCTAATGAGTGAGCTAACTCACATTAATTGCGTTGCGCTCACTGCCCGCTTTCCAGTCGGGA
AACCTGTCGTGCCAGCGGATCTTAAAAGTTTTGTTACTTTATAGAAGAAATTTTGAGTTTTTGTTTTTTT
TTAATAAATAAATAAACATAAATAAATTGTTTGTTGAATTTATTATTAGTATGTAAGTGTAAATATAATA
AAACTTAATATCTATTCAAATTAATAAATAAACCTCGATATACAGACCGATAAAACACATGCGTCAATTT
TACGCATGATTATCTTTAACGTACGTCACAATATGATTATCTTTCTAGGGTTAATCTAGTATACGCGTTT
AATTAATCCAGCTTTTGTTCCCTTTAGTGAGGGTTAATTGCGCGCTTGGCGTAATCATGGTCATAGCTGT
TTCCTGTGTGAAATTGTTATCCGCTCACAATTCCACACAACATACGAGCCGGAAGCATAAAGTGTAAAGC
CTGGGGTGCCTAATGAGTGAGCTAACTCACATTAATTGCGTTGCGCTCACTGCCCGCTTTCCAGTCGGGA
AACCTGTCGTGCCAGCTGCATTAATGAATCGGCCAACGCGCGGGGAGAGGCGGTTTGCGTATTGGGCGCT
CTTCCGCTTCCTCGCTCACTGACTCGCTGCGCTCGGTCGTTCGGCTGCGGCGAGCGGTATCAGCTCACTC
AAAGGCGGTAATACGGTTATCCACAGAATCAGGGGATAACGCAGGAAAGAACATGTGAGCAAAAGGCCAG
CAAAAGGCCAGGAACCGTAAAAAGGCCGCGTTGCTGGCGTTTTTCCATAGGCTCCGCCCCCCTGACGAGC
ATCACAAAAATCGACGCTCAAGTCAGAGGTGGCGAAACCCGACAGGACTATAAAGATACCAGGCGTTTCC
CCCTGGAAGCTCCCTCGTGCGCTCTCCTGTTCCGACCCTGCCGCTTACCGGATACCTGTCCGCCTTTCTC
CCTTCGGGAAGCGTGGCGCTTTCTCATAGCTCACGCTGTAGGTATCTCAGTTCGGTGTAGGTCGTTCGCT
CCAAGCTGGGCTGTGTGCACGAACCCCCCGTTCAGCCCGACCGCTGCGCCTTATCCGGTAACTATCGTCT
TGAGTCCAACCCGGTAAGACACGACTTATCGCCACTGGCAGCAGCCACTGGTAACAGGATTAGCAGAGCG
AGGTATGTAGGCGGTGCTACAGAGTTCTTGAAGTGGTGGCCTAACTACGGCTACACTAGAAGAACAGTAT
TTGGTATCTGCGCTCTGCTGAAGCCAGTTACCTTCGGAAAAAGAGTTGGTAGCTCTTGATCCGGCAAACA
AACCACCGCTGGTAGCGGTGGTTTTTTTGTTTGCAAGCAGCAGATTACGCGCAGAAAAAAAGGATCTCAA
GAAGATCCTTTGATCTTTTCTACGGGGTCTGACGCTCAGTGGAACGAAAACTCACGTTAAGGGATTTTGG
TCATGAGATTATCAAAAAGGATCTTCACCTAGATCCTTTTAAATTAAAAATGAAGTTTTAAATCAATCTA
AAGTATATATGAGTAAACTTGGTCTGACAGTTACCAATGCTTAATCAGTGAGGCACCTATCTCAGCGATC
TGTCTATTTCGTTCATCCATAGTTGCCTGACTCCCCGTCGTGTAGATAACTACGATACGGGAGGGCTTAC
CATCTGGCCCCAGTGCTGCAATGATACCGCGAGACCCACGCTCACCGGCTCCAGATTTATCAGCAATAAA
CCAGCCAGCCGGAAGGGCCGAGCGCAGAAGTGGTCCTGCAACTTTATCCGCCTCCATCCAGTCTATTAAT
TGTTGCCGGGAAGCTAGAGTAAGTAGTTCGCCAGTTAATAGTTTGCGCAACGTTGTTGCCATTGCTACAG
GCATCGTGGTGTCACGCTCGTCGTTTGGTATGGCTTCATTCAGCTCCGGTTCCCAACGATCAAGGCGAGT
TACATGATCCCCCATGTTGTGCAAAAAAGCGGTTAGCTCCTTCGGTCCTCCGATCGTTGTCAGAAGTAAG
TTGGCCGCAGTGTTATCACTCATGGTTATGGCAGCACTGCATAATTCTCTTACTGTCATGCCATCCGTAA
GATGCTTTTCTGTGACTGGTGAGTACTCAACCAAGTCATTCTGAGAATAGTGTATGCGGCGACCGAGTTG
CTCTTGCCCGGCGTCAATACGGGATAATACCGCGCCACATAGCAGAACTTTAAAAGTGCTCATCATTGGA
AAACGTTCTTCGGGGCGAAAACTCTCAAGGATCTTACCGCTGTTGAGATCCAGTTCGATGTAACCCACTC
GTGCACCCAACTGATCTTCAGCATCTTTTACTTTCACCAGCGTTTCTGGGTGAGCAAAAACAGGAAGGCA
AAATGCCGCAAAAAAGGGAATAAGGGCGACACGGAAATGTTGAATACTCATACTCTTCCTTTTTCAATAT
TATTGAAGCATTTATCAGGGTTATTGTCTCATGAGCGGATACATATTTGAATGTATTTAGAAAAATAAAC
AAATAGGGGTTCCGCGCACATTTCCCCGAAAAGTGCCAC
